Addgene plasmid #67990: pKLV2-U6gRNA3(BbsI)-PGKpuro2ABFP
Purpose: CRISPR gRNA expression vector with the conventional scaffold and puro/BFP markers without WPRE
Depositing lab: Kosuke Yusa. Depositing organization: Wellcome Sanger Institute. Publication: A CRISPR Dropout Screen Identifies Genetic Vulnerabilities and Therapeutic Targets in Acute Myeloid Leukemia. Tzelepis K, Koike-Yusa H, De Braekeleer E, Li Y, Metzakopian E, Dovey OM, Mupo A, Grinkevich V, Li M, Mazan M, Gozdecka M, Ohnishi S, Cooper J, Patel M, McKerrell T, Chen B, Domingues AF, Gallipoli P, Teichmann S, Ponstingl H, McDermott U, Saez-Rodriguez J, Huntly BJ, Iorio F, Pina C, Vassiliou GS, Yusa K. Cell Rep. 2016 Oct 18;17(4):1193-1205. doi: 10.1016/j.celrep.2016.09.079. PubMed 27760321.
Backbone
  Vector backbone: pKLV2 lentiviral vector
  Backbone size w/o insert (bp): 5783
  Total vector size (bp): 8112
  Vector type: Lentiviral, CRISPR
Growth in bacteria
  Bacterial resistance: Ampicillin, 100 μg/mL
  Growth temperature: 37°C
  Growth strain: Stbl3
  Copy number: High Copy
Gene/Insert
  Gene/Insert name: U6gRNA cassette with the conventional scaffold, PGKpuro2ABFP cassette
  Species: H. sapiens (human), M. musculus (mouse)
  Insert size (bp): 2292
  Cloning method: Restriction Enzyme; 5′ cloning site MluI (not destroyed); 3′ cloning site KpnI (not destroyed)
  Sequencing primers: 5′ CATAATAGCAACAGACATAC
Terms and licenses: Academic/Nonprofit Terms; Industry Terms: Not Available to Industry
How to cite: pKLV2-U6gRNA3(BbsI)-PGKpuro2ABFP was a gift from Kosuke Yusa (Addgene plasmid # 67990 ; http://n2t.net/addgene:67990 ; RRID:Addgene_67990)
