[The description below was written by a language model from this plasmid's Addgene catalogue record and pLannotate feature annotations shown in this document.]
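Description:
pKLV2-U6gRNA3(BbsI)-PGKpuro2ABFP is an 8.1 kb lentiviral CRISPR guide RNA expression vector built on the pKLV2 backbone. It is propagated in E. coli as a high-copy plasmid through a ColE1/pUC-type origin with ampicillin selection (AmpR). The bacterial portion also carries an f1 origin, lacZα and lac promoter remnants, and flanking T7 and T3 promoters, consistent with a phagemid-type cloning backbone. The viral portion begins with a CMV enhancer/promoter fused to a truncated HIV-1 5' LTR, an arrangement that typically drives genomic RNA transcription in packaging cells without Tat. This is followed by the Ψ packaging signal with a gag fragment, the RRE for Rev-dependent nuclear export, and the cPPT/CTS. A second truncated LTR and a bGH polyadenylation signal close the transfer cassette. As the record states, this version lacks a WPRE.

The roughly 2.3 kb payload, cloned between MluI and KpnI sites, contains two expression units. A human U6 RNA polymerase III promoter sits upstream of the conventional Streptococcus pyogenes Cas9 gRNA scaffold. The BbsI in the name indicates the site for inserting guide sequences between promoter and scaffold. Downstream, the mouse PGK promoter drives a single transcript encoding puromycin N-acetyltransferase joined to TagBFP by a 2A peptide, as the name indicates. Transduced cells can therefore be both drug-selected and tracked or sorted by blue fluorescence. The vector carries no Cas9, so the nuclease must be supplied separately, for example in Cas9-expressing cells. The associated publication describes CRISPR dropout screening in acute myeloid leukaemia, and the record lists human and mouse as the relevant species.
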