Features (pLannotate 1.2.2; 27 found; start..end, strand, type, name):
     30..458     -  rep_origin     f1 ori (sequence partly withheld): f1 bacteriophage origin of replication; arrow indicates direction of (+) strand synthesis
    463..618     -  CDS            lacZα (fragment): LacZα fragment of β-galactosidase; lacZ fragment
    626..644     +  promoter       T7 promoter: promoter for bacteriophage T7 RNA polymerase
    715..1018    +  enhancer       CMV enhancer: human cytomegalovirus immediate early enhancer
   1019..1218    +  promoter       CMV promoter: human cytomegalovirus (CMV) immediate early promoter
   1236..1416    +  LTR            5' LTR (truncated): truncated 5' long terminal repeat (LTR) from HIV-1
   1463..1588    +  misc_feature   HIV-1 Ψ: packaging signal of human immunodeficiency virus type 1
   1572..1910    +  CDS            HIV-1 gag (fragment): gag protein from human immunodeficiency virus 1; gag
   2087..2320    +  misc_feature   RRE: The Rev response element (RRE) of HIV-1 allows for Rev-dependent mRNA export from the nucleus to the cytoplasm.
   2697..2797    +  CDS            Rev (fragment): human immunodeficiency virus 1 (HIV-1) Rev protein; rev; enhances nuclear export of unspliced and incompletely spliced viral mRNAs
   2847..2964    +  misc_feature   cPPT/CTS: central polypurine tract and central termination sequence of HIV-1
   3039..3279    +  promoter       U6 promoter: RNA polymerase III promoter for human U6 snRNA
   3306..3381    +  misc_RNA       gRNA scaffold: guide RNA scaffold for the Streptococcus pyogenes CRISPR/Cas9 system
   3404..3903    +  promoter       PGK promoter: mouse phosphoglycerate kinase 1 promoter
   3943..4539    +  CDS            PuroR (fragment): puromycin N-acetyltransferase; pac from Streptomyces; confers resistance to puromycin
   4612..5310    +  CDS            TagBFP: TagBFP is a basic (constitutively fluorescent) blue fluorescent protein published in 2008, derived from Entacmaea quadricolor. It is reported to be a very rapidly-maturing monomer with very low acid sensitivity.
   5325..5462    +  CDS            nef (fragment): NEF_HV1LA - Experimental evidence at protein level: Swiss-Prot protein existence level 1. Extracellular Nef protein targets CD4(+) T-lymphocytes for apoptosis by interacting with CXCR4 surface receptors. From Human immunodeficiency virus type 1 group M subtype B (isolate Lai) (HIV-1).
   5470..5648    +  LTR            5' LTR (truncated): truncated 5' long terminal repeat (LTR) from HIV-1
   5674..5785    +  polyA_signal   bGH poly(A) signal: bovine growth hormone polyadenylation signal
   5924..5942    -  promoter       T3 promoter: promoter for bacteriophage T3 RNA polymerase
   5987..6003    -  protein_bind   lac operator: The lac repressor binds to the lac operator to inhibit transcription in E. coli. This inhibition can be relieved by adding lactose or isopropyl-β-D-thiogalactopyranoside (IPTG). lac repressor encoded by lacI
   6011..6041    -  promoter       lac promoter: promoter for the E. coli lac operon
   6056..6077    -  protein_bind   CAP binding site: CAP binding activates transcription in the presence of cAMP. E. coli catabolite activator protein
   6090..6182    -  CDS            lacI (fragment): lac repressor; lacI; The lac repressor binds to the lac operator to inhibit transcription in E. coli. This inhibition can be relieved by adding lactose or isopropyl-β-D-thiogalactopyranoside (IPTG).
   6365..6953    -  rep_origin     ori: high-copy-number ColE1/pMB1/pBR322/pUC origin of replication
   7124..7984    -  CDS            AmpR: β-lactamase; bla; confers resistance to ampicillin, carbenicillin, and related antibiotics
   7985..8089    -  promoter       AmpR promoter: bla
>Addgene plasmid #67990 | pKLV2-U6gRNA3(BbsI)-PGKpuro2ABFP | depositor full sequence | sequence record 119608 | pKLV2-U6gRNA3(BbsI)-PGKpuro2ABFP sequence 8112 bps
CTAAATTGTAAGCGTTAATATTTTGTTAAAATTCGCGTTAAATTTTTGTTAAATCAGCTCATTTTTTAAC
CAATAGGCCGAAATCGGCAAAATCCCTTATAAATCAAAAGAATAGACCGAGATAGGGT
[37 nt withheld, positions 129-165]
AAAGAACGTGGACTCCAACGTCAAAGG
[49 nt withheld, positions 193-241]
T
[91 nt withheld, positions 243-333]
G
[124 nt withheld, positions 335-458]
CCCATTCGCCATTCAGGCTGCGCAACTGTTGGGAAGGGCGATCGGTGCGGGCCTCTTCGCTATTACGCCA
GCTGGCGAAAGGGGGATGTGCTGCAAGGCGATTAAGTTGGGTAACGCCAGGGTTTTCCCAGTCACGACGT
TGTAAAACGACGGCCAGTGAGCGCGCGTAATACGACTCACTATAGGGCGAATTGACTAGTTATTAATAGT
AATCAATTACGGGGTCATTAGTTCATAGCCCATATATGGAGTTCCGCGTTACATAACTTACGGTAAATGG
CCCGCCTGGCTGACCGCCCAACGACCCCCGCCCATTGACGTCAATAATGACGTATGTTCCCATAGTAACG
CCAATAGGGACTTTCCATTGACGTCAATGGGTGGAGTATTTACGGTAAACTGCCCACTTGGCAGTACATC
AAGTGTATCATATGCCAAGTACGCCCCCTATTGACGTCAATGACGGTAAATGGCCCGCCTGGCATTATGC
CCAGTACATGACCTTATGGGACTTTCCTACTTGGCAGTACATCTACGTATTAGTCATCGCTATTACCATG
GTGATGCGGTTTTGGCAGTACATCAATGGGCGTGGATAGCGGTTTGACTCACGGGGATTTCCAAGTCTCC
ACCCCATTGACGTCAATGGGAGTTTGTTTTGGCACCAAAATCAACGGGACTTTCCAAAATGTCGTAACAA
CTCCGCCCCATTGACGCAAATGGGCGGTAGGCGTGTACGGTGGGAGGTCTATATAAGCAGCGCGTTTTGC
CTGTACTGGGTCTCTCTGGTTAGACCAGATCTGAGCCTGGGAGCTCTCTGGCTAACTAGGGAACCCACTG
CTTAAGCCTCAATAAAGCTTGCCTTGAGTGCTTCAAGTAGTGTGTGCCCGTCTGTTGTGTGACTCTGGTA
ACTAGAGATCCCTCAGACCCTTTTAGTCAGTGTGGAAAATCTCTAGCAGTGGCGCCCGAACAGGGACTTG
AAAGCGAAAGGGAAACCAGAGGAGCTCTCTCGACGCAGGACTCGGCTTGCTGAAGCGCGCACGGCAAGAG
GCGAGGGGCGGCGACTGGTGAGTACGCCAAAAATTTTGACTAGCGGAGGCTAGAAGGAGAGAGATGGGTG
CGAGAGCGTCAGTATTAAGCGGGGGAGAATTAGATCGCGATGGGAAAAAATTCGGTTAAGGCCAGGGGGA
AAGAAAAAATATAAATTAAAACATATAGTATGGGCAAGCAGGGAGCTAGAACGATTCGCAGTTAATCCTG
GCCTGTTAGAAACATCAGAAGGCTGTAGACAAATACTGGGACAGCTACAACCATCCCTTCAGACAGGATC
AGAAGAACTTAGATCATTATATAATACAGTAGCAACCCTCTATTGTGTGCATCAAAGGATAGAGATAAAA
GACACCAAGGAAGCTTTAGACAAGATAGAGGAAGAGCAAAACAAAAGTAAGACCACCGCACAGCAAGCGG
CCGGCCGCGCTGATCTTCAGACCTGGAGGAGGAGATATGAGGGACAATTGGAGAAGTGAATTATATAAAT
ATAAAGTAGTAAAAATTGAACCATTAGGAGTAGCACCCACCAAGGCAAAGAGAAGAGTGGTGCAGAGAGA
AAAAAGAGCAGTGGGAATAGGAGCTTTGTTCCTTGGGTTCTTGGGAGCAGCAGGAAGCACTATGGGCGCA
GCGTCAATGACGCTGACGGTACAGGCCAGACAATTATTGTCTGGTATAGTGCAGCAGCAGAACAATTTGC
TGAGGGCTATTGAGGCGCAACAGCATCTGTTGCAACTCACAGTCTGGGGCATCAAGCAGCTCCAGGCAAG
AATCCTGGCTGTGGAAAGATACCTAAAGGATCAACAGCTCCTGGGGATTTGGGGTTGCTCTGGAAAACTC
ATTTGCACCACTGCTGTGCCTTGGAATGCTAGTTGGAGTAATAAATCTCTGGAACAGATTTGGAATCACA
CGACCTGGATGGAGTGGGACAGAGAAATTAACAATTACACAAGCTTAATACACTCCTTAATTGAAGAATC
GCAAAACCAGCAAGAAAAGAATGAACAAGAATTATTGGAATTAGATAAATGGGCAAGTTTGTGGAATTGG
TTTAACATAACAAATTGGCTGTGGTATATAAAATTATTCATAATGATAGTAGGAGGCTTGGTAGGTTTAA
GAATAGTTTTTGCTGTACTTTCTATAGTGAATAGAGTTAGGCAGGGATATTCACCATTATCGTTTCAGAC
CCACCTCCCAACCCCGAGGGGACCCGACAGGCCCGAAGGAATAGAAGAAGAAGGTGGAGAGAGAGACAGA
GACAGATCCATTCGATTAGTGAACGGATCGGCACTGCGTGCGCCAATTCTGCAGACAAATGGCAGTATTC
ATCCACAATTTTAAAAGAAAAGGGGGGATTGGGGGGTACAGTGCAGGGGAAAGAATAGTAGACATAATAG
CAACAGACATACAAACTAAAGAATTACAAAAACAAATTACAAAAATTCAAAATTTTCGGGTTTATTACAG
GGACAGCAGAGATCCAGTTTGGTTAGTACCGGGCCCTACGCGTCCAAGGTCGGGCAGGAAGAGGGCCTAT
TTCCCATGATTCCTTCATATTTGCATATACGATACAAGGCTGTTAGAGAGATAATTAGAATTAATTTGAC
TGTAAACACAAAGATATTAGTACAAAATACGTGACGTAGAAAGTAATAATTTCTTGGGTAGTTTGCAGTT
TTAAAATTATGTTTTAAAATGGACTATCATATGCTTACCGTAACTTGAAAGTATTTCGATTTCTTGGCTT
TATATATCTTGTGGAAAGGACGAAACACCGGGTCTTCGAGAAGACACGTTTTAGAGCTAGAAATAGCAAG
TTAAAATAAGGCTAGTCCGTTATCAACTTGAAAAAGTGGCACCGAGTCGGTGCTTTTTTTGGATCCAATT
CTACCGGGTAGGGGAGGCGCTTTTCCCAAGGCAGTCTGGAGCATGCGCTTTAGCAGCCCCGCTGGGCACT
TGGCGCTACACAAGTGGCCTCTGGCCTCGCACACATTCCACATCCACCGGTAGGCGCCAACCGGCTCCGT
TCTTTGGTGGCCCCTTCGCGCCACCTTCTACTCCTCCCCTAGTCAGGAAGTTCCCCCCCGCCCCGCAGCT
CGCGTCGTGCAGGACGTGACAAATGGAAGTAGCACGTCTCACTAGTCTCGTGCAGATGGACAGCACCGCT
GAGCAATGGAAGCGGGTAGGCCTTTGGGGCAGCGGCCAATAGCAGCTTTGCTCCTTCGCTTTCTGGGCTC
AGAGGCTGGGAAGGGGTGGGTCCGGGGGCGGGCTCAGGGGCGGGCTCAGGGGCGGGGCGGGCGCCCGAAG
GTCCTCCGGAGGCCCGGCATTCTGCACGCTTCAAAAGCGCACGTCTGCCGCGCTGTTCTCCTCTTCCTCA
TCTCCGGGCCTTTCGACCTGCATCCATCTAGATCTCGAGCAGCTGAAGCTTACCATGACCGAGTACAAGC
CCACGGTGCGCCTCGCCACCCGCGACGACGTCCCCAGGGCCGTACGCACCCTCGCCGCCGCGTTCGCCGA
CTACCCCGCCACGCGCCACACCGTCGATCCGGACCGCCACATCGAGCGGGTCACCGAGCTGCAAGAACTC
TTCCTCACGCGCGTCGGGCTCGACATCGGCAAGGTGTGGGTCGCGGACGACGGCGCCGCGGTGGCGGTCT
GGACCACGCCGGAGAGCGTCGAAGCGGGGGCGGTGTTCGCCGAGATCGGCCCGCGCATGGCCGAGTTGAG
CGGTTCCCGGCTGGCCGCGCAGCAACAGATGGAAGGCCTCCTGGCGCCGCACCGGCCCAAGGAGCCCGCG
TGGTTCCTGGCCACCGTCGGCGTCTCGCCCGACCACCAGGGCAAGGGTCTGGGCAGCGCCGTCGTGCTCC
CCGGAGTGGAGGCGGCCGAGCGCGCCGGGGTGCCCGCCTTCCTGGAGACCTCCGCGCCCCGCAACCTCCC
CTTCTACGAGCGGCTCGGCTTCACCGTCACCGCCGACGTCGAGGTGCCCGAAGGACCGCGCACCTGGTGC
ATGACCCGCAAGCCCGGTGCCGGCGGCGGGTCCGGAGGAGAGGGCAGAGGAAGTCTCCTAACATGCGGTG
ACGTGGAGGAGAATCCTGGCCCAATGAGCGAGCTGATTAAGGAGAACATGCACATGAAGCTGTACATGGA
GGGCACCGTGGACAACCATCACTTCAAGTGCACATCCGAGGGCGAAGGCAAGCCCTACGAGGGCACCCAG
ACCATGAGAATCAAGGTGGTCGAGGGCGGCCCTCTCCCCTTCGCCTTCGACATCCTGGCTACTAGCTTCC
TCTACGGCAGCAAGACCTTCATCAACCACACCCAGGGCATCCCCGACTTCTTCAAGCAGTCCTTCCCTGA
GGGCTTCACATGGGAGAGAGTCACCACATACGAGGACGGGGGCGTGCTGACCGCTACCCAGGACACCAGC
CTCCAGGACGGCTGCCTCATCTACAACGTCAAGATCAGAGGGGTGAACTTCACATCCAACGGCCCTGTGA
TGCAGAAGAAAACACTCGGCTGGGAGGCCTTCACCGAGACGCTGTACCCCGCTGACGGCGGCCTGGAAGG
CAGAAACGACATGGCCCTGAAGCTCGTGGGCGGGAGCCATCTGATCGCAAACATCAAGACCACATATAGA
TCCAAGAAACCCGCTAAGAACCTCAAGATGCCTGGCGTCTACTATGTGGACTACAGACTGGAAAGAATCA
AGGAGGCCAACAACGAGACCTACGTCGAGCAGCACGAGGTGGCAGTGGCCAGATACTGCGACCTCCCTAG
CAAACTGGGGCACAAGCTTAATTGAGCGGCCGCTAGGTACCTTTAAGACCAATGACTTACAAGGCAGCTG
TAGATCTTAGCCACTTTTTAAAAGAAAAGGGGGGACTGGAAGGGCTAATTCACTCCCAAAGAAGTCAAGA
TCTGCTTTTTGCCTGTACTGGGTCTCTCTGGTTAGACCAGAGTCTCTCTGGTTAGACCAGATCTGAGCCT
GGGAGCTCTCTGGCTAACTAGGGAACCCACTGCTTAAGCCTCAATAAAGCTTGCCTTGAGTGCTTCAAGT
AGTGTGTGCCCGTCTGTTGTGTGACTCTGGTAACTAGAGATCCCTCAGACCCTTTTAGTCAGTGTGGAAA
ATCTCTAGCAGTTTAAACCCGCTGATCAGCCTCGACTGTGCCTTCTAGTTGCCAGCCATCTGTTGTTTGC
CCCTCCCCCGTGCCTTCCTTGACCCTGGAAGGTGCCACTCCCACTGTCCTTTCCTAATAAAATGAGGAAA
TTGCATCGCATTGTCTGAGTAGGTGTCATTCTATTCTGGGGGGTGGGGTGGGGCAGGACAGCAAGGGGGA
GGATTGGGAAGTCAATAGCAGGCATGCTGGGGATGCGGTGGGCTCTATGGGCGGCCGTTAATTAAGCTTT
TGTTCCCTTTAGTGAGGGTTAATTGCGCGCTTGGCGTAATCATGGTCATAGCTGTTTCCTGTGTGAAATT
GTTATCCGCTCACAATTCCACACAACATACGAGCCGGAAGCATAAAGTGTAAAGCCTGGGGTGCCTAATG
AGTGAGCTAACTCACATTAATTGCGTTGCGCTCACTGCCCGCTTTCCAGTCGGGAAACCTGTCGTGCCAG
CTGCATTAATGAATCGGCCAACGCGCGGGGAGAGGCGGTTTGCGTATTGGGCGCTCTTCCGCTTCCTCGC
TCACTGACTCGCTGCGCTCGGTCGTTCGGCTGCGGCGAGCGGTATCAGCTCACTCAAAGGCGGTAATACG
GTTATCCACAGAATCAGGGGATAACGCAGGAAAGAACATGTGAGCAAAAGGCCAGCAAAAGGCCAGGAAC
CGTAAAAAGGCCGCGTTGCTGGCGTTTTTCCATAGGCTCCGCCCCCCTGACGAGCATCACAAAAATCGAC
GCTCAAGTCAGAGGTGGCGAAACCCGACAGGACTATAAAGATACCAGGCGTTTCCCCCTGGAAGCTCCCT
CGTGCGCTCTCCTGTTCCGACCCTGCCGCTTACCGGATACCTGTCCGCCTTTCTCCCTTCGGGAAGCGTG
GCGCTTTCTCATAGCTCACGCTGTAGGTATCTCAGTTCGGTGTAGGTCGTTCGCTCCAAGCTGGGCTGTG
TGCACGAACCCCCCGTTCAGCCCGACCGCTGCGCCTTATCCGGTAACTATCGTCTTGAGTCCAACCCGGT
AAGACACGACTTATCGCCACTGGCAGCAGCCACTGGTAACAGGATTAGCAGAGCGAGGTATGTAGGCGGT
GCTACAGAGTTCTTGAAGTGGTGGCCTAACTACGGCTACACTAGAAGGACAGTATTTGGTATCTGCGCTC
TGCTGAAGCCAGTTACCTTCGGAAAAAGAGTTGGTAGCTCTTGATCCGGCAAACAAACCACCGCTGGTAG
CGGTGGTTTTTTTGTTTGCAAGCAGCAGATTACGCGCAGAAAAAAAGGATCTCAAGAAGATCCTTTGATC
TTTTCTACGGGGTCTGACGCTCAGTGGAACGAAAACTCACGTTAAGGGATTTTGGTCATGAGATTATCAA
AAAGGATCTTCACCTAGATCCTTTTAAATTAAAAATGAAGTTTTAAATCAATCTAAAGTATATATGAGTA
AACTTGGTCTGACAGTTACCAATGCTTAATCAGTGAGGCACCTATCTCAGCGATCTGTCTATTTCGTTCA
TCCATAGTTGCCTGACTCCCCGTCGTGTAGATAACTACGATACGGGAGGGCTTACCATCTGGCCCCAGTG
CTGCAATGATACCGCGAGACCCACGCTCACCGGCTCCAGATTTATCAGCAATAAACCAGCCAGCCGGAAG
GGCCGAGCGCAGAAGTGGTCCTGCAACTTTATCCGCCTCCATCCAGTCTATTAATTGTTGCCGGGAAGCT
AGAGTAAGTAGTTCGCCAGTTAATAGTTTGCGCAACGTTGTTGCCATTGCTACAGGCATCGTGGTGTCAC
GCTCGTCGTTTGGTATGGCTTCATTCAGCTCCGGTTCCCAACGATCAAGGCGAGTTACATGATCCCCCAT
GTTGTGCAAAAAAGCGGTTAGCTCCTTCGGTCCTCCGATCGTTGTCAGAAGTAAGTTGGCCGCAGTGTTA
TCACTCATGGTTATGGCAGCACTGCATAATTCTCTTACTGTCATGCCATCCGTAAGATGCTTTTCTGTGA
CTGGTGAGTACTCAACCAAGTCATTCTGAGAATAGTGTATGCGGCGACCGAGTTGCTCTTGCCCGGCGTC
AATACGGGATAATACCGCGCCACATAGCAGAACTTTAAAAGTGCTCATCATTGGAAAACGTTCTTCGGGG
CGAAAACTCTCAAGGATCTTACCGCTGTTGAGATCCAGTTCGATGTAACCCACTCGTGCACCCAACTGAT
CTTCAGCATCTTTTACTTTCACCAGCGTTTCTGGGTGAGCAAAAACAGGAAGGCAAAATGCCGCAAAAAA
GGGAATAAGGGCGACACGGAAATGTTGAATACTCATACTCTTCCTTTTTCAATATTATTGAAGCATTTAT
CAGGGTTATTGTCTCATGAGCGGATACATATTTGAATGTATTTAGAAAAATAAACAAATAGGGGTTCCGC
GCACATTTCCCCGAAAAGTGCCAC
