>Addgene plasmid #67990 | pKLV2-U6gRNA3(BbsI)-PGKpuro2ABFP | addgene partial sequence | sequence record 124779 | bgh_pa_d2r 5'-ACTCAGACAATGCGATGCAAtttc-3'
AGTGGGAGTGGCACCTTCCAGGGTCAAGGAAGGCACGGGGGAGGGGCAAACAACAGATGGCTGGCAACTA
GAAGGCACAGTCGAGGCTGATCAGCGGGTTTAAACTGCTAGAGATTTTCCACACTGACTAAAAGGGTCTG
AGGGATCTCTAGTTACCAGAGTCACACAACAGACGGGCACACACTACTTGAAGCACTCAAGGCAAGCTTT
ATTGAGGCTTAAGCAGTGGGTTCCCTAGTTAGCCAGAGAGCTCCCAGGCTCAGATCTGGTCTAACCAGAG
AGACTCTGGTCTAACCAGAGAGACCCAGTACAGGCAAAAAGCAGATCTTGACTTCTTTGGGAGTGAATTA
GCCCTTCCAGTCCCCCCTTTTCTTTTAAAAAGTGGCTAAGATCTACAGCTGCCTTGTAAGTCATTGGTCT
TAAAGGTACCTAGCGGCCGCTCAATTAAGCTTGTGCCCCAGTTTGCTAGGGAGGTCGCAGTATCTGGCCA
CTGCCACCTCGTGCTGCTCGACGTAGGTCTCGTTGTTGGCCTCCTTGATTCTTTCCAGTCTGTAGTCCAC
ATAGTAGACGCCAGGCATCTTGAGGTTCTTAGCGGGTTTCTTGGATCTATATGTGGTCTTGATGTTTGCG
ATCAGATGGCTCCCGCCCACGAGCTTCAGGGCCATGTCGTTTCTGCCTTCCAGGCCGCCGTCAGCGGGGT
ACAGCGTCTCGGTGAAGGCCTCCCAGCCGAGTGTTTTCTTCTGCATCACAGGGCCGTTGGATGTGAAGTT
CACCCCTCTGATCTTGACGTTGTAGATGAGGCAGCCGTCCTGGAGGCTGGTGTCCTGGGTAGCGGTCAGC
ACGCCCCCGTCCTCGTATGTGGTGACTCTCTCCCATGTGAAGCCCTCAGGGAAGGACTGCTTGAAGAAGT
CGGGGATGCCC
