>Addgene plasmid #67990 | pKLV2-U6gRNA3(BbsI)-PGKpuro2ABFP | addgene partial sequence | sequence record 124780 | Top_Fop 5'-TCACCATTATCGTTTCAGAC-3'
AGGCCCGAAGGAATAGAAGAAGAAGGTGGAGAGAGAGACAGAGACAGATCCATTCGATTAGTGAACGGAT
CGGCACTGCGTGCGCCAATTCTGCAGACAAATGGCAGTATTCATCCACAATTTTAAAAGAAAAGGGGGGA
TTGGGGGGTACAGTGCAGGGGAAAGAATAGTAGACATAATAGCAACAGACATACAAACTAAAGAATTACA
AAAACAAATTACAAAAATTCAAAATTTTCGGGTTTATTACAGGGACAGCAGAGATCCAGTTTGGTTAGTA
CCGGGCCCTACGCGTCCAAGGTCGGGCAGGAAGAGGGCCTATTTCCCATGATTCCTTCATATTTGCATAT
ACGATACAAGGCTGTTAGAGAGATAATTAGAATTAATTTGACTGTAAACACAAAGATATTAGTACAAAAT
ACGTGACGTAGAAAGTAATAATTTCTTGGGTAGTTTGCAGTTTTAAAATTATGTTTTAAAATGGACTATC
ATATGCTTACCGTAACTTGAAAGTATTTCGATTTCTTGGCTTTATATATCTTGTGGAAAGGACGAAACAC
CGGGTCTTCGAGAAGACACGTTTTAGAGCTAGAAATAGCAAGTTAAAATAAGGCTAGTCCGTTATCAACT
TGAAAAAGTGGCACCGAGTCGGTGCTTTTTTTGGATCCAATTCTACCGGGTAGGGGAGGCGCTTTTCCCA
AGGCAGTCTGGAGCATGCGCTTTAGCAGCCCCGCTGGGCACTTGGCGCTACACAAGTGGCCTCTGGCCTC
GCACACATTCCACATCCACCGGTAGGCGCCAACCGGCTCCGTTCTTTGGTGGCCCCTTCGCGCCAC
