>Addgene plasmid #67990 | pKLV2-U6gRNA3(BbsI)-PGKpuro2ABFP | addgene partial sequence | sequence record 125682 | LSS-mKate-R 5'-ATTAAGCTTGTGCCCCAGTTTG-3'
CTGCCACCTCGTGCTGCTCGACGTAGGTCTCGTTGTTGGCCTCCTTGATTCTTTCCAGTCTGTAGTCCAC
ATAGTAGACGCCAGGCATCTTGAGGTTCTTAGCGGGTTTCTTGGATCTATATGTGGTCTTGATGTTTGCG
ATCAGATGGCTCCCGCCCACGAGCTTCAGGGCCATGTCGTTTCTGCCTTCCAGGCCGCCGTCAGCGGGGT
ACAGCGTCTCGGTGAAGGCCTCCCAGCCGAGTGTTTTCTTCTGCATCACAGGGCCGTTGGATGTGAAGTT
CACCCCTCTGATCTTGACGTTGTAGATGAGGCAGCCGTCCTGGAGGCTGGTGTCCTGGGTAGCGGTCAGC
ACGCCCCCGTCCTCGTATGTGGTGACTCTCTCCCATGTGAAGCCCTCAGGGAAGGACTGCTTGAAGAAGT
CGGGGATGCCCTGGGTGTGGTTGATGAAGGTCTTGCTGCCGTAGAGGAAGCTAGTAGCCAGGATGTCGAA
GGCGAAGGGGAGAGGGCCGCCCTCGACCACCTTGATTCTCATGGTCTGGGTGCCCTCGTAGGGCTTGCCT
TCGCCCTCGGATGTGCACTTGAAGTGATGGTTGTCCACGGTGCCCTCCATGTACAGCTTCATGTGCATGT
TCTCCTTAATCAGCTCGCTCATTGGGCCAGGATTCTCCTCCACGTCACCGCATGTTAGGAGACTTCCTCT
GCCCTCTCCTCCGGACCCGCCGCCGGCACCGGGCTTGCGGGTCATGCACCAGGTGCGCGGTCCTTCGGGC
ACCTCGACGTCGGCGGTGACGGTGAAGCCGAGCCGCTCGTAGAAGGGGAGGTTGCGGGGCGCGGAGGTCT
CCAGGAAGGCGGGCACCCCGGCGCGCTCGGCCGCCTCCACTCCGGGGAGCACGACGGCGCTGCCCAGACC
CTTGCCCTGGTGGTCGGGCGAGACGCCGACGGTGGCCAGGAACCACGCGGGCTCCTTGGGCCGGTGCGGC
GC
