>Addgene plasmid #67990 | pKLV2-U6gRNA3(BbsI)-PGKpuro2ABFP | addgene partial sequence | sequence record 125683 | mPGK-F 5'-cattctgcacgcttcaaaag-3'
CTGTTCTCCTCTTCCTCATCTCCGGGCCTTTCGACCTGCATCCATCTAGATCTCGAGCAGCTGAAGCTTA
CCATGACCGAGTACAAGCCCACGGTGCGCCTCGCCACCCGCGACGACGTCCCCAGGGCCGTACGCACCCT
CGCCGCCGCGTTCGCCGACTACCCCGCCACGCGCCACACCGTCGATCCGGACCGCCACATCGAGCGGGTC
ACCGAGCTGCAAGAACTCTTCCTCACGCGCGTCGGGCTCGACATCGGCAAGGTGTGGGTCGCGGACGACG
GCGCCGCGGTGGCGGTCTGGACCACGCCGGAGAGCGTCGAAGCGGGGGCGGTGTTCGCCGAGATCGGCCC
GCGCATGGCCGAGTTGAGCGGTTCCCGGCTGGCCGCGCAGCAACAGATGGAAGGCCTCCTGGCGCCGCAC
CGGCCCAAGGAGCCCGCGTGGTTCCTGGCCACCGTCGGCGTCTCGCCCGACCACCAGGGCAAGGGTCTGG
GCAGCGCCGTCGTGCTCCCCGGAGTGGAGGCGGCCGAGCGCGCCGGGGTGCCCGCCTTCCTGGAGACCTC
CGCGCCCCGCAACCTCCCCTTCTACGAGCGGCTCGGCTTCACCGTCACCGCCGACGTCGAGGTGCCCGAA
GGACCGCGCACCTGGTGCATGACCCGCAAGCCCGGTGCCGGCGGCGGGTCCGGAGGAGAGGGCAGAGGAA
GTCTCCTAACATGCGGTGACGTGGAGGAGAATCCTGGCCCAATGAGCGAGCTGATTAAGGAGAACATGCA
CATGAAGCTGTACATGGAGGGCACCGTGGACAACCATCACTTCAAGTGCACATCCGAGGGCGAAGGCAAG
CCCTACGAGGGCACCCAGACCATGAGAATCAAGGTGGTCGAGGGCGGCCCTCTCCCCTTCGCCTTCGACA
TCCTGGCTACTAGCTTCCTCTACGGCAGCAAGACCTTCATCAACCACACCC
